>Addgene plasmid #226197 | pRSET.HaloTag.v7 | addgene full sequence | sequence record 449504 | Addgene NGS Result
GATCTCGATCCCGCGAAATTAATACGACTCACTATAGGGAGACCACAACGGTTTCCCTCTAGAAATAATT
TTGTTTAACTTTAAGAAGGAGATATACATATGCGGGGTTCTCATCATCATCATCATCATGGTATGGCTAG
CATGACTGGTGGACAGCAAATGGGTCGGGATCTGTACGACGATGACGATAAGGATCGATGGGGATCCATG
GCAGAAATCGGTACTGGCTTTCCATTCGACCCCCATTATGTGGAAGTCCTGGGCGAGCGCATGCACTACG
TCGATGTTGGTCCGCGCGATGGCACCCCTGTGCTGTTCCTGCACGGTAACCCGACCTCCTCCTACGTGTG
GCGCAACATCATCCCGCATGTTGCACCGACCCATCGCTGCATTGCTCCAGACCTGATCGGTATGGGCAAA
TCCGACAAACCAGACCTGGGTTATTTCTTCGACGACCACGTCCGCTTCATGGATGCCTTCATCGAAGCCC
TGGGTCTGGAAGAGGTCGTCCTGGTCATTCACGACTGGGGCTCCGCTCTGGGTTTCCACTGGGCCAAGCG
CAATCCAGAGCGCGTCAAAGGTATTGCATTTATGGAGTTCATCCGCCCTATCCCGACCTGGGACGAATGG
CCAGAATTTGCCCGCGAGACCTTCCAGGCCTTCCGCACCACCGACGTCGGCCGCAAGCTGATCATCGATC
AGAACGTTTTTATCGAGGGTACGCTGCCGATGGGTGTCGTCCGCCCGCTGACTGAAGTCGAGATGGACCA
TTACCGCGAGCCGTTCCTGAATCCTGTTGACCGCGAGCCACTGTGGCGCTTCCCAAACGAGCTGCCAATC
GCCGGTGAGCCAGCGAACATCGTCGCGCTGGTCGAAGAATACATGGACTGGCTGCACCAGTCCCCTGTCC
CGAAGCTGCTGTTCTGGGGCACCCCAGGCGTTCTGATCCCACCGGCCGAAGCCGCTCGCCTGGCCAAAAG
CCTGCCTAACTGCAAGGCTGTGGACATCGGCCCGGGTCTGAATCTGCTGCAAGAAGACAACCCCGACCTG
ATCGGCAGCGAGATCGCGCGCTGGCTGTCGACGCTCGAGATTTCCGGTTAAGAATTCGAAGCTTGATCCG
GCTGCTAACAAAGCCCGAAAGGAAGCTGAGTTGGCTGCTGCCACCGCTGAGCAATAACTAGCATAACCCC
TTGGGGCCTCTAAACGGGTCTTGAGGGGTTTTTTGCTGAAAGGAGGAACTATATCCGGATCTGGCGTAAT
AGCGAAGAGGCCCGCACCGATCGCCCTTCCCAACAGTTGCGCAGCCTGAATGGCGAATGGG
[124 nt withheld, positions 1322-1445]
C
[91 nt withheld, positions 1447-1537]
A
[49 nt withheld, positions 1539-1587]
CCTTTGACGTTGGAGTCCACGTTCTTT
[37 nt withheld, positions 1615-1651]
ACCCTATCTCGGTCTATTCTTTTGATTTATAAGGGATTTTGCCGATTTCGGCCTATTGGTTAAAAAATGA
GCTGATTTAACAAAAATTTAACGCGAATTTTAACAAAATATTAACGCTTACAATTTAGGTGGCACTTTTC
GGGGAAATGTGCGCGGAACCCCTATTTGTTTATTTTTCTAAATACATTCAAATATGTATCCGCTCATGAG
ACAATAACCCTGATAAATGCTTCAATAATATTGAAAAAGGAAGAGTATGAGTATTCAACATTTCCGTGTC
GCCCTTATTCCCTTTTTTGCGGCATTTTGCCTTCCTGTTTTTGCTCACCCAGAAACGCTGGTGAAAGTAA
AAGATGCTGAAGATCAGTTGGGTGCACGAGTGGGTTACATCGAACTGGATCTCAACAGCGGTAAGATCCT
TGAGAGTTTTCGCCCCAAAGAACGTTTTCCAATGATGAGCACTTTTAAAGTTCTGCTATGTGGCGCGGTA
TTATCCCGTATTGACGCCGGGCAAGAGCAACTCGGTCGCCGCATACACTATTCTCAGAATGACTTGGTTG
AGTACTCACCAGTCACAGAAAAGCATCTTACGGATGGCATGACAGTAAGAGAATTATGCAGTGCTGCCAT
AACCATGAGTGATAACACTGCGGCCAACTTACTTCTGACAACGATCGGAGGACCGAAGGAGCTAACCGCT
TTTTTGCACAACATGGGGGATCATGTAACTCGCCTTGATCGTTGGGAACCGGAGCTGAATGAAGCCATAC
CAAACGACGAGCGTGACACCACGATGCCTGTAGCAATGGCAACAACGTTGCGCAAACTATTAACTGGCGA
ACTACTTACTCTAGCTTCCCGGCAACAATTAATAGACTGGATGGAGGCGGATAAAGTTGCAGGACCACTT
CTGCGCTCGGCCCTTCCGGCTGGCTGGTTTATTGCTGATAAATCTGGAGCCGGTGAGCGTGGGTCTCGCG
GTATCATTGCAGCACTGGGGCCAGATGGTAAGCCCTCCCGTATCGTAGTTATCTACACGACGGGGAGTCA
GGCAACTATGGATGAACGAAATAGACAGATCGCTGAGATAGGTGCCTCACTGATTAAGCATTGGTAACTG
TCAGACCAAGTTTACTCATATATACTTTAGATTGATTTAAAACTTCATTTTTAATTTAAAAGGATCTAGG
TGAAGATCCTTTTTGATAATCTCATGACCAAAATCCCTTAACGTGAGTTTTCGTTCCACTGAGCGTCAGA
CCCCGTAGAAAAGATCAAAGGATCTTCTTGAGATCCTTTTTTTCTGCGCGTAATCTGCTGCTTGCAAACA
AAAAAACCACCGCTACCAGCGGTGGTTTGTTTGCCGGATCAAGAGCTACCAACTCTTTTTCCGAAGGTAA
CTGGCTTCAGCAGAGCGCAGATACCAAATACTGTTCTTCTAGTGTAGCCGTAGTTAGGCCACCACTTCAA
GAACTCTGTAGCACCGCCTACATACCTCGCTCTGCTAATCCTGTTACCAGTGGCTGCTGCCAGTGGCGAT
AAGTCGTGTCTTACCGGGTTGGACTCAAGACGATAGTTACCGGATAAGGCGCAGCGGTCGGGCTGAACGG
GGGGTTCGTGCACACAGCCCAGCTTGGAGCGAACGACCTACACCGAACTGAGATACCTACAGCGTGAGCT
ATGAGAAAGCGCCACGCTTCCCGAAGGGAGAAAGGCGGACAGGTATCCGGTAAGCGGCAGGGTCGGAACA
GGAGAGCGCACGAGGGAGCTTCCAGGGGGAAACGCCTGGTATCTTTATAGTCCTGTCGGGTTTCGCCACC
TCTGACTTGAGCGTCGATTTTTGTGATGCTCGTCAGGGGGGCGGAGCCTATGGAAAAACGCCAGCAACGC
GGCCTTTTTACGGTTCCTGGCCTTTTGCTGGCCTTTTGCTCACATGTTCTTTCCTGCGTTATCCCCTGAT
TCTGTGGATAACCGTATTACCGCCTTTGAGTGAGCTGATACCGCTCGCCGCAGCCGAACGACCGAGCGCA
GCGAGTCAGTGAGCGAGGAAGCGGAAGAGCGCCCAATACGCAAACCGCCTCTCCCCGCGCGTTGGCCGAT
TCATTAATGCAG
Features (pLannotate 1.2.2; 14 found; start..end, strand, type, name):
     20..38      +  promoter       T7 promoter: promoter for bacteriophage T7 RNA polymerase
     70..92      +  RBS            RBS: efficient ribosome binding site from bacteriophage T7 gene 10 (Olins and Rangwala, 1989)
    112..132     +  CDS            capTEV™ (fragment): composite tag for in vivo biotinylation, TEV protease cleavage, and 6xHis tagging
    133..165     +  CDS            T7 tag (gene 10 leader): leader peptide from bacteriophage T7 gene 10 promotes efficient translation in E. coli
    169..192     +  CDS            Xpress™ tag: Xpress™ epitope tag, including an enterokinase recognition and cleavage site
    208..1097    +  CDS            HaloTag® (fragment): modified bacterial dehalogenase that forms covalent bonds with chloroalkane derivatives
   1121..1170    +  CDS            SET1 (fragment): solubility-enhancement tag derived from T7 phage gene 10B
   1178..1225    +  terminator     T7 terminator: transcription terminator for bacteriophage T7 RNA polymerase
   1251..1317    +  CDS            lacZα (fragment): LacZα fragment of β-galactosidase; lacZ fragment
   1322..1750    +  rep_origin     f1 ori (sequence partly withheld): f1 bacteriophage origin of replication; arrow indicates direction of (+) strand synthesis
   1803..1907    +  promoter       AmpR promoter: bla
   1908..2768    +  CDS            AmpR: β-lactamase; bla; confers resistance to ampicillin, carbenicillin, and related antibiotics
   2939..3527    +  rep_origin     ori: high-copy-number ColE1/pMB1/pBR322/pUC origin of replication
   3710..3763    +  CDS            lacI (fragment): lac repressor; lacI; The lac repressor binds to the lac operator to inhibit transcription in E. coli. This inhibition can be relieved by adding lactose or isopropyl-β-D-thiogalactopyranoside (IPTG).
