[The description below was written by a language model from this plasmid's Addgene catalogue record and pLannotate feature annotations shown in this document.]
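Description:
pRSET.HaloTag.v7 is a 3,763 bp bacterial expression plasmid built on the Invitrogen pRSET backbone for producing recombinant HaloTag version 7 protein in E. coli. It is maintained at high copy number through a ColE1/pUC-type origin and selected with ampicillin via the β-lactamase (AmpR) gene driven by its own promoter. An f1 phage origin is also present, a standard pRSET feature that allows single-stranded DNA production.

The 894 bp HaloTag.v7 insert sits between retained BamHI and EcoRI sites, downstream of a T7 promoter and the efficient ribosome binding site from phage T7 gene 10, and is followed by a T7 terminator. Transcription therefore depends on T7 RNA polymerase supplied by the expression host. The open reading frame begins with the usual pRSET N-terminal leader: a 6xHis tag (picked up by the annotation software as a short match to a composite His-containing tag), the T7 gene 10 leader peptide that promotes efficient translation, and the Xpress epitope, which includes an enterokinase cleavage site that could be used to remove the leader. HaloTag itself is a modified bacterial dehalogenase that forms a covalent bond with chloroalkane ligands, allowing irreversible labelling with dyes or attachment to surfaces.

The short annotated fragments of SET1, lacZα and lacI are most likely backbone remnants or partial sequence matches rather than functional elements; no complete lacI gene or lac operator is annotated. The stated purpose of the plasmid is bacterial expression of HaloTag v7 with affinity purification through the N-terminal His tag.
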