Addgene plasmid #226197: pRSET.HaloTag.v7
Purpose: bacterial expression plasmid for HaloTag v7, N-terminus 6xHIS tag for affinity purification
Depositing lab: Tim Brown & HHMI-JRC Tool Translation Team. Depositing organization: HHMI, Janelia Research Campus.
Backbone
  Vector backbone: pRSET
  Backbone manufacturer: Invitrogen
  Backbone size w/o insert (bp): 2869
  Total vector size (bp): 3763
  Vector type: Bacterial Expression
Growth in bacteria
  Bacterial resistance: Ampicillin, 100 μg/mL
  Growth temperature: 37°C
  Growth strain: DH5alpha
  Copy number: High Copy
Gene/Insert
  Gene/Insert name: HaloTag.v7
  Insert size (bp): 894
  Promoter: T7
  Tag / fusion protein: 6xHIS (N terminal on insert)
  Cloning method: Restriction Enzyme; 5′ cloning site BamHI (not destroyed); 3′ cloning site EcoRI (not destroyed)
  Sequencing primers: 5′ T7; 3′ T7 term
Terms and licenses: Academic/Nonprofit Terms; Industry Terms: Not Available to Industry
How to cite: pRSET.HaloTag.v7 was a gift from Tim Brown & HHMI-JRC Tool Translation Team (Addgene plasmid # 226197 ; http://n2t.net/addgene:226197 ; RRID:Addgene_226197)
